>Addgene plasmid #117145 | ScSpe1 pET-20b(+) | addgene full sequence | sequence record 235389 | Addgene NGS Result
AACGCCAGCAACGCGGCCTTTTTACGGTTCCTGGCCTTTTGCTGGCCTTTTGCTCACATGTTCTTTCCTG
CGTTATCCCCTGATTCTGTGGATAACCGTATTACCGCCTTTGAGTGAGCTGATACCGCTCGCCGCAGCCG
AACGACCGAGCGCAGCGAGTCAGTGAGCGAGGAAGCGGAAGAGCGCCTGATGCGGTATTTTCTCCTTACG
CATCTGTGCGGTATTTCACACCGCAATGGTGCACTCTCAGTACAATCTGCTCTGATGCCGCATAGTTAAG
CCAGTATACACTCCGCTATCGCTACGTGACTGGGTCATGGCTGCGCCCCGACACCCGCCAACACCCGCTG
ACGCGCCCTGACGGGCTTGTCTGCTCCCGGCATCCGCTTACAGACAAGCTGTGACCGTCTCCGGGAGCTG
CATGTGTCAGAGGTTTTCACCGTCATCACCGAAACGCGCGAGGCAGCTGCGGTAAAGCTCATCAGCGTGG
TCGTGAAGCGATTCACAGATGTCTGCCTGTTCATCCGCGTCCAGCTCGTTGAGTTTCTCCAGAAGCGTTA
ATGTCTGGCTTCTGATAAAGCGGGCCATGTTAAGGGCGGTTTTTTCCTGTTTGGTCACTGATGCCTCCGT
GTAAGGGGGATTTCTGTTCATGGGGGTAATGATACCGATGAAACGAGAGAGGATGCTCACGATACGGGTT
ACTGATGATGAACATGCCCGGTTACTGGAACGTTGTGAGGGTAAACAACTGGCGGTATGGATGCGGCGGG
ACCAGAGAAAAATCACTCAGGGTCAATGCCAGCGCTTCGTTAATACAGATGTAGGTGTTCCACAGGGTAG
CCAGCAGCATCCTGCGATGCAGATCCGGAACATAATGGTGCAGGGCGCTGACTTCCGCGTTTCCAGACTT
TACGAAACACGGAAACCGAAGACCATTCATGTTGTTGCTCAGGTCGCAGACGTTTTGCAGCAGCAGTCGC
TTCACGTTCGCTCGCGTATCGGTGATTCATTCTGCTAACCAGTAAGGCAACCCCGCCAGCCTAGCCGGGT
CCTCAACGACAGGAGCACGATCATGCGCACCCGTGGCCAGGACCCAACGCTGCCCGAGATCTCGATCCCG
CGAAATTAATACGACTCACTATAGGGAGACCACAACGGTTTCCCTCTAGAAATAATTTTGTTTAACTTTA
AGAAGGAGATATACATATGAAATACCTGCTGCCGACCGCTGCTGCTGGTCTGCTGCTCCTCGCTGCCCAG
CCGGCGATGGCCATGGATGTCTAGTACTCAAGTAGGAAATGCTCTATCTAGTTCCACTACTACTTTAGTG
GACTTGTCTAATTCTACGGTTACCCAAAAGAAGCAATATTATAAAGATGGCGAGACGCTGCACAATCTTT
TGCTTGAACTAAAGAATAACCAAGATTTGGAACTTTTACCGCATGAACAAGCGCATCCTAAAATATTTCA
AGCGCTCAAGGCTCGTATTGGTAGAATTAATAATGAAACGTGCGACCCCGGTGAGGAGAACTCGTTTTTC
ATATGCGATTTGGGAGAAGTCAAGAGATTATTCAACAACTGGGTGAAGGAGCTTCCTAGAATTAAGCCAT
TTTATGCCGTCAAATGTAATCCTGATACCAAGGTTTTGTCATTATTAGCAGAGTTGGGCGTTAATTTCGA
TTGCGCTTCCAAAGTGGAAATTGACAGAGTATTATCGATGAACATCTCGCCGGATAGAATTGTTTACGCT
AATCCTTGTAAAGTAGCATCTTTCATTAGATATGCAGCTTCAAAAAATGTAATGAAGTCTACTTTTGACA
ATGTAGAAGAATTGCATAAAATCAAAAAGTTTCATCCTGAGTCTCAGTTGTTATTAAGAATCGCTACCGA
TGACTCTACCGCTCAATGTCGACTTTCCACCAAATATGGCTGTGAAATGGAAAACGTAGACGTTTTATTA
AAGGCTATAAAGGAACTAGGTTTAAACCTGGCTGGTGTTTCTTTCCACGTCGGTTCAGGCGCTTCTGATT
TTACAAGCTTATACAAAGCCGTTAGAGATGCAAGAACGGTATTTGACAAAGCTGCTAACGAATACGGGTT
GCCCCCTTTGAAGATTTTGGATGTAGGTGGTGGATTTCAATTTGAATCCTTCAAAGAATCAACTGCTGTT
TTGCGTCTAGCGCTAGAGGAATTTTTCCCTGTAGGTTGTGGTGTTGATATAATTGCAGAGCCTGGCAGAT
ACTTTGTAGCTACAGCGTTCACTTTGGCATCTCATGTGATTGCGAAGAGAAAACTGTCTGAGAATGAAGC
AATGATTTACACTAACGATGGTGTATACGGGAACATGAATTGTATTTTATTCGATCATCAAGAGCCCCAT
CCAAGAACCCTTTATCATAATTTGGAATTTCATTACGACGATTTTGAATCCACTACTGCGGTCCTCGACT
CTATCAACAAAACAAGATCTGAGTATCCATATAAAGTTTCCATCTGGGGACCCACATGTGATGGTTTGGA
TTGTATTGCCAAAGAGTATTACATGAAGCATGATGTTATAGTCGGTGATTGGTTTTATTTTCCTGCCCTG
GGTGCCTACACATCATCGGCGGCTACTCAATTCAACGGCTTTGAGCAGACTGCGGATATAGTATACATAG
ACTCTGAACTCGATCTCGAGCACCACCACCACCACCACTGAGATCCGGCTGCTAACAAAGCCCGAAAGGA
AGCTGAGTTGGCTGCTGCCACCGCTGAGCAATAACTAGCATAACCCCTTGGGGCCTCTAAACGGGTCTTG
AGGGGTTTTTTGCTGAAAGGAGGAACTATATCCGGATTGGCGAATGGG
[124 nt withheld, positions 2849-2972]
C
[91 nt withheld, positions 2974-3064]
A
[49 nt withheld, positions 3066-3114]
CCTTTGACGTTGGAGTCCACGTTCTTT
[37 nt withheld, positions 3142-3178]
ACCCTATCTCGGTCTATTCTTTTGATTTATAAGGGATTTTGCCGATTTCGGCCTATTGGTTAAAAAATGA
GCTGATTTAACAAAAATTTAACGCGAATTTTAACAAAATATTAACGCTTACAATTTAGGTGGCACTTTTC
GGGGAAATGTGCGCGGAACCCCTATTTGTTTATTTTTCTAAATACATTCAAATATGTATCCGCTCATGAG
ACAATAACCCTGATAAATGCTTCAATAATATTGAAAAAGGAAGAGTATGAGTATTCAACATTTCCGTGTC
GCCCTTATTCCCTTTTTTGCGGCATTTTGCCTTCCTGTTTTTGCTCACCCAGAAACGCTGGTGAAAGTAA
AAGATGCTGAAGATCAGTTGGGTGCACGAGTGGGTTACATCGAACTGGATCTCAACAGCGGTAAGATCCT
TGAGAGTTTTCGCCCCGAAGAACGTTTTCCAATGATGAGCACTTTTAAAGTTCTGCTATGTGGCGCGGTA
TTATCCCGTATTGACGCCGGGCAAGAGCAACTCGGTCGCCGCATACACTATTCTCAGAATGACTTGGTTG
AGTACTCACCAGTCACAGAAAAGCATCTTACGGATGGCATGACAGTAAGAGAATTATGCAGTGCTGCCAT
AACCATGAGTGATAACACTGCGGCCAACTTACTTCTGACAACGATCGGAGGACCGAAGGAGCTAACCGCT
TTTTTGCACAACATGGGGGATCATGTAACTCGCCTTGATCGTTGGGAACCGGAGCTGAATGAAGCCATAC
CAAACGACGAGCGTGACACCACGATGCCTGCAGCAATGGCAACAACGTTGCGCAAACTATTAACTGGCGA
ACTACTTACTCTAGCTTCCCGGCAACAATTAATAGACTGGATGGAGGCGGATAAAGTTGCAGGACCACTT
CTGCGCTCGGCCCTTCCGGCTGGCTGGTTTATTGCTGATAAATCTGGAGCCGGTGAGCGTGGGTCTCGCG
GTATCATTGCAGCACTGGGGCCAGATGGTAAGCCCTCCCGTATCGTAGTTATCTACACGACGGGGAGTCA
GGCAACTATGGATGAACGAAATAGACAGATCGCTGAGATAGGTGCCTCACTGATTAAGCATTGGTAACTG
TCAGACCAAGTTTACTCATATATACTTTAGATTGATTTAAAACTTCATTTTTAATTTAAAAGGATCTAGG
TGAAGATCCTTTTTGATAATCTCATGACCAAAATCCCTTAACGTGAGTTTTCGTTCCACTGAGCGTCAGA
CCCCGTAGAAAAGATCAAAGGATCTTCTTGAGATCCTTTTTTTCTGCGCGTAATCTGCTGCTTGCAAACA
AAAAAACCACCGCTACCAGCGGTGGTTTGTTTGCCGGATCAAGAGCTACCAACTCTTTTTCCGAAGGTAA
CTGGCTTCAGCAGAGCGCAGATACCAAATACTGTCCTTCTAGTGTAGCCGTAGTTAGGCCACCACTTCAA
GAACTCTGTAGCACCGCCTACATACCTCGCTCTGCTAATCCTGTTACCAGTGGCTGCTGCCAGTGGCGAT
AAGTCGTGTCTTACCGGGTTGGACTCAAGACGATAGTTACCGGATAAGGCGCAGCGGTCGGGCTGAACGG
GGGGTTCGTGCACACAGCCCAGCTTGGAGCGAACGACCTACACCGAACTGAGATACCTACAGCGTGAGCT
ATGAGAAAGCGCCACGCTTCCCGAAGGGAGAAAGGCGGACAGGTATCCGGTAAGCGGCAGGGTCGGAACA
GGAGAGCGCACGAGGGAGCTTCCAGGGGGAAACGCCTGGTATCTTTATAGTCCTGTCGGGTTTCGCCACC
TCTGACTTGAGCGTCGATTTTTGTGATGCTCGTCAGGGGGGCGGAGCCTATGGAAA
Features (pLannotate 1.2.2; 15 found; start..end, strand, type, name):
     48..181     +  rep_origin     RSF ori (fragment): Plasmids containing the RSF 1030 origin of replication can be propagated in E. coli cells that contain additional plasmids with compatible origins.
    186..325     -  misc_feature   bom: basis of mobility region from pBR322
    427..618     -  CDS            rop: Rop protein, which maintains plasmids at low copy number; rop
    635..1015    +  CDS            YPB1_ECOLX: Protein predicted: Swiss-Prot protein existence level 4. From Escherichia coli.
   1127..1145    +  promoter       T7 promoter: promoter for bacteriophage T7 RNA polymerase
   1177..1199    +  RBS            RBS: efficient ribosome binding site from bacteriophage T7 gene 10 (Olins and Rangwala, 1989)
   1207..1272    +  sig_peptide    pelB signal sequence: leader peptide for secretion; pelB (fragment)
   1277..2674    +  CDS            SPE1: DCOR_YEAST - Also known as ORD1. Experimental evidence at protein level: Swiss-Prot protein existence level 1. Catalyzes the first and rate-limiting step of polyamine biosynthesis that converts ornithine into putrescine, which is the precursor for the polyamines, spermidine and spermine. Polyamines are essential for cell proliferation and are implicated in cellular processes, ranging from DNA replication to apoptosis. From Saccharomyces cerevisiae (strain ATCC 204508 / S288c) (Baker's yeast).
   2681..2698    +  CDS            9xHis (fragment): 9xHis affinity tag
   2708..2757    +  CDS            SET1 (fragment): solubility-enhancement tag derived from T7 phage gene 10B
   2765..2812    +  terminator     T7 terminator: transcription terminator for bacteriophage T7 RNA polymerase
   2849..3277    +  rep_origin     f1 ori (sequence partly withheld): f1 bacteriophage origin of replication; arrow indicates direction of (+) strand synthesis
   3330..3434    +  promoter       AmpR promoter: bla
   3435..4295    +  CDS            AmpR: β-lactamase; bla; confers resistance to ampicillin, carbenicillin, and related antibiotics
   4466..5054    +  rep_origin     ori: high-copy-number ColE1/pMB1/pBR322/pUC origin of replication
