[The description below was written by a language model from this plasmid's Addgene catalogue record and pLannotate feature annotations shown in this document.]
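Description:
ScSpe1 pET-20b(+) is a bacterial expression plasmid built on the Novagen pET-20b(+) backbone for producing the Saccharomyces cerevisiae ornithine decarboxylase, Spe1 (YKL184W), in Escherichia coli BL21. The roughly 1.4 kb SPE1 coding sequence was inserted between the NcoI and XhoI sites, both of which are retained. It sits downstream of the T7 promoter and the efficient ribosome binding site from phage T7 gene 10, and upstream of the T7 terminator. Transcription therefore depends on T7 RNA polymerase supplied by the host strain. The XhoI junction places the gene in frame with the backbone-encoded C-terminal histidine tag, which the annotation detects as an 18-nucleotide stretch, consistent with six histidines, for metal-affinity purification. The feature table also shows the vector's pelB leader directly upstream of SPE1. This periplasmic secretion signal precedes the NcoI site in this backbone, so the encoded protein may carry it at the N-terminus, although the catalogue entry does not mention it.

The plasmid is propagated through a ColE1/pMB1-type origin and selected with ampicillin via the β-lactamase gene and its own promoter. An f1 origin allows single-stranded DNA production. The annotation also lists bom and rop elements and a short RSF ori-like fragment. The rop call sits uneasily with the catalogue's high-copy designation. The short "SET1" hit just before the terminator probably reflects T7-derived flanking sequence rather than a functional tag. The sequenced record is 5,054 nt, slightly shorter than the listed 5,114 bp. Spe1 converts ornithine to putrescine, the first, rate-limiting step of polyamine biosynthesis. The construct provides purified recombinant enzyme, and the associated publication concerns lysine harvesting and polyamine metabolism in yeast.
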