Addgene plasmid #117145: ScSpe1 pET-20b(+)
Purpose: Expresses the His tagged Saccharomyces cerevisiae Ornithine Decarboxylase in Escherichia coli BL21
Depositing lab: Markus Ralser. Depositing organization: Francis Crick Institute. Publication: Lysine harvesting is an antioxidant strategy and triggers underground polyamine metabolism. Olin-Sandoval V, Yu JSL, Miller-Fleming L, Alam MT, Kamrad S, Correia-Melo C, Haas R, Segal J, Pena Navarro DA, Herrera-Dominguez L, Mendez-Lucio O, Vowinckel J, Mulleder M, Ralser M. Nature. 2019 Aug;572(7768):249-253. doi: 10.1038/s41586-019-1442-6. Epub 2019 Jul 31. PubMed 31367038.
Backbone
  Vector backbone: pET-20b(+)
  Backbone manufacturer: Novagen
  Backbone size w/o insert (bp): 3716
  Total vector size (bp): 5114
  Vector type: Bacterial Expression
Growth in bacteria
  Bacterial resistance: Ampicillin, 100 μg/mL
  Growth temperature: 37°C
  Growth strain: DH5alpha
  Copy number: High Copy
Gene/Insert
  Gene/Insert name: SPE1 (alt name: Ornithine Decarboxylase)
  Species: S. cerevisiae (budding yeast)
  Insert size (bp): 1398
  GenBank ID: SPE1 (a.k.a. YKL184W) 853651
  Promoter: T7
  Tag / fusion protein: Histidine (C terminal on backbone)
  Cloning method: Restriction Enzyme; 5′ cloning site NcoI (not destroyed); 3′ cloning site XhoI (not destroyed)
  Sequencing primers: 5′ T7 promoter; 3′ T7 terminator
Terms and licenses: Academic/Nonprofit Terms; Industry Terms: Not Available to Industry
How to cite: ScSpe1 pET-20b(+) was a gift from Markus Ralser (Addgene plasmid # 117145 ; http://n2t.net/addgene:117145 ; RRID:Addgene_117145)
