>Addgene plasmid #117145 | ScSpe1 pET-20b(+) | depositor partial sequence | sequence record 223482 | ScSpe1 pET-20b(+) sequence 1425 bps
ATGTCTAGTACTCAAGTAGGAAATGCTCTATCTAGTTCCACTACTACTTTAGTGGACTTGTCTAATTCTA
CGGTTACCCAAAAGAAGCAATATTATAAAGATGGCGAGACGCTGCACAATCTTTTGCTTGAACTAAAGAA
TAACCAAGATTTGGAACTTTTACCGCATGAACAAGCGCATCCTAAAATATTTCAAGCGCTCAAGGCTCGT
ATTGGTAGAATTAATAATGAAACGTGCGACCCCGGTGAGGAGAACTCGTTTTTCATATGCGATTTGGGAG
AAGTCAAGAGATTATTCAACAACTGGGTGAAGGAGCTTCCTAGAATTAAGCCATTTTATGCCGTCAAATG
TAATCCTGATACCAAGGTTTTGTCATTATTAGCAGAGTTGGGCGTTAATTTCGATTGCGCTTCCAAAGTG
GAAATTGACAGAGTATTATCGATGAACATCTCGCCGGATAGAATTGTTTACGCTAATCCTTGTAAAGTAG
CATCTTTCATTAGATATGCAGCTTCAAAAAATGTAATGAAGTCTACTTTTGACAATGTAGAAGAATTGCA
TAAAATCAAAAAGTTTCATCCTGAGTCTCAGTTGTTATTAAGAATCGCTACCGATGACTCTACCGCTCAA
TGTCGACTTTCCACCAAATATGGCTGTGAAATGGAAAACGTAGACGTTTTATTAAAGGCTATAAAGGAAC
TAGGTTTAAACCTGGCTGGTGTTTCTTTCCACGTCGGTTCAGGCGCTTCTGATTTTACAAGCTTATACAA
AGCCGTTAGAGATGCAAGAACGGTATTTGACAAAGCTGCTAACGAATACGGGTTGCCCCCTTTGAAGATT
TTGGATGTAGGTGGTGGATTTCAATTTGAATCCTTCAAAGAATCAACTGCTGTTTTGCGTCTAGCGCTAG
AGGAATTTTTCCCTGTAGGTTGTGGTGTTGATATAATTGCAGAGCCTGGCAGATACTTTGTAGCTACAGC
GTTCACTTTGGCATCTCATGTGATTGCGAAGAGAAAACTGTCTGAGAATGAAGCAATGATTTACACTAAC
GATGGTGTATACGGGAACATGAATTGTATTTTATTCGATCATCAAGAGCCCCATCCAAGAACCCTTTATC
ATAATTTGGAATTTCATTACGACGATTTTGAATCCACTACTGCGGTCCTCGACTCTATCAACAAAACAAG
ATCTGAGTATCCATATAAAGTTTCCATCTGGGGACCCACATGTGATGGTTTGGATTGTATTGCCAAAGAG
TATTACATGAAGCATGATGTTATAGTCGGTGATTGGTTTTATTTTCCTGCCCTGGGTGCCTACACATCAT
CGGCGGCTACTCAATTCAACGGCTTTGAGCAGACTGCGGATATAGTATACATAGACTCTGAACTCGATCT
CGAGCACCACCACCACCACCACTGA
